>Addgene plasmid #190878 | HT109_pAAV_hSyn-DiO-SomQuasAr6a_EGFP | addgene full sequence | sequence record 377587 | Addgene NGS Result
CCTGCAGGCAGCTGCGCGCTCGCTCGCTCACTGAGGCCGCCCGGGCGTCGGGCGACCTTTGGTCGCCCGG
CCTCAGTGAGCGAGCGAGCGCGCAGAGAGGGAGTGGCCAACTCCATCACTAGGGGTTCCTGCGGCCGCAC
GCGTGTGTCTAGACTGCAGAGGGCCCTGCGTATGAGTGCAAGTGGGTTTTAGGACCAGGATGAGGCGGGG
TGGGGGTGCCTACCTGACGACCGACCCCGACCCACTGGACAAGCACCCAACCCCCATTCCCCAAATTGCG
CATCCCCTATCAGAGAGGGGGAGGGGAAACAGGATGCGGCGAGGCGCGTGCGCACTGCCAGCTTCAGCAC
CGCGGACAGTGCCTTCGCCCCCGCCTGGCGGCGCGCGCCACCGCCGCCTCAGCACTGAAGGCGCGCTGAC
GTCACTCGCCGGTCCCCCGCAAACTCCCCTTCCCGGCCACCTTGGTCGCGTCCGCGCCGCCGCCGGCCCA
GCCGGACCGCACCACGCGAGGCGCGAGATAGGGGGGCACGGGCGCGACCATCTGCGCTGCGGCGCCGGCG
ACTCAGCGCTGCCTCAGTCTGCGGTGGGCAGCGGAGGAGTCGTGTCGTGCCTGAGAGCGCAGTCGAGAAG
GTACCGGATCCTCTAGAGTCGACTCCGGAATAACTTCGTATAGGATACTTTATACGAAGTTATGCAGAAT
GGTAGCTGGATTGTAGCTGCTATTAGCAATATGAAACCTCTTAATAACTTCGTATAGCATACATTATACG
AAGTTATGGCGCGCCTTACACCTCGTTCTCGTAGCAGAACTTGTAGAACCTGGTGGCCTCAGGGAAGTCG
GTGGCGCAGCTGATGAAGCTGTCGATGCTGCTCATGCTCCTCATGTCGATCACGCCCTCGGTCCTGGCAG
GCAGAGGGGCCACAGGGCTAGGCATGCTGCTCATCTCCAGCTCCTCAGGAGGCTTGCTCTGAGGGGCCAT
CTCCTTGGTGTTCAGGATAGGCTGGCTCTGGGTACCTCCGCTCCCACCCTTGTACAGCTCGTCCATGCCG
AGAGTGATCCCGGCGGCGGTCACGAACTCCAGCAGGACCATGTGATCGCGCTTCTCGTTGGGGTCTTTGC
TCAGGGCGGACTGGGTGCTCAGGTAGTGGTTGTCGGGCAGCAGCACGGGGCCGTCGCCGATGGGGGTGTT
CTGCTGGTAGTGGTCGGCGAGCTGCACGCTGCCGTCCTCGATGTTGTGGCGGATCTTGAAGTTCACCTTG
ATGCCGTTCTTCTGCTTGTCGGCCATGATATAGACGTTGTGGCTGTTGTAGTTGTACTCCAGCTTGTGCC
CCAGGATGTTGCCGTCCTCCTTGAAGTCGATGCCCTTCAGCTCGATGCGGTTCACCAGGGTGTCGCCCTC
GAACTTCACCTCGGCGCGGGTCTTGTAGTTGCCGTCGTCCTTGAAGAAGATGGTGCGCTCCTGGACGTAG
CCTTCGGGCATGGCGGACTTGAAGAAGTCGTGCTGCTTCATGTGGTCGGGGTAGCGGCTGAAGCACTGCA
CGCCGTAGGTCAGGGTGGTCACGAGGGTGGGCCAGGGCACGGGCAGCTTGCCGGTGGTGCAAATGAACTT
CAGGGTCAGCTTGCCGTAGGTGGCATCGCCCTCGCCCTCGCCGGACACGCTGAACTTGTGGCCGTTTACG
TCGCCGTCCAGCTCGACCAGGATGGGCACCACCCCGGTGAACAGCTCCTCGCCCTTGCTCACCACGTTGA
TGTCGATCTGGTCCAGGGGGATGTACTCGCCCTCGCTGGTGATCCTGCTCTTGGCGGCCGCCTTGCTCAC
TGCTACTACCGGGCGGTCGGCGGCACCGGTATCAGCTCCAGCTGAAGGTTCAGGTGCTTCTGTATCTTGC
AGAATGCTTCTTGACCTGAGCAGGATAAAACCGAAGCCCACCTTGGCGGTGACGTCCAGCACCATGAACA
GCAAAGTTTCGATTCCCAGGCCCACAACTCCGGCACCCTCGGTGCCGATAATCCAGATGATAGGGTAAGC
AGTCCACAGGACCAGAACCAGTGCGGTGAGGATGTTGAAGGTTGAGGCAACCTCTGGGCCTCTCTCCTTA
GCGGCTGACCGCAGAGAAGTGGCCAGGACATACAGAACGACGATCATACAGATAGTTGAGAACAGGCACC
AAGAGTATCTGGCAATGGCAGTATGTGACAGTGTCCCTATCAGGCCTGTGACAATCATCAGAGCATCGCC
GCCAACGAGAGTGCCGATGGTCACTCTATCAACTTTGGCCAGGAGTGCCAGGTGCAGCAGCAACAGTGGT
GTAGTCAGCAGCCACTGTGCGTATCTTGCGTAGTAGATGTTCAGGATCTCTCCACCTACTGGCACCTCTG
TGAGGCCAATACCAAAGAACATTGACAGATAAGCTGCACTGGCAATACCGCTGACCAGGATTGTCACTGC
GTAGTACTCCCGTGCATCCTTGTCAGTCTCTCCGCCCGCTCTAACCAGGAAGTAGAAGGTTCCGATCAGC
ATCAGCAGTGTACCAATTCCGAGCCACAGACTTTCAGGTCTACCATCTCCGAGGAGGTCATAACCAGCCT
GCAGTGCGATAGAAACCATGGTGGCGGAGGCTAGCATAACTTCGTATAAAGTATCCTATACGAAGTTATT
TGCCTTAACCCAGAAATTATCACTGTTATTCTTTAGAATGGTGCAAAGAATAACTTCGTATAATGTATGC
TATACGAAGTTATGAATTCGATATCAAGCTTATCGATAATCAACCTCTGGATTACAAAATTTGTGAAAGA
TTGACTGGTATTCTTAACTATGTTGCTCCTTTTACGCTATGTGGATACGCTGCTTTAATGCCTTTGTATC
ATGCTATTGCTTCCCGTATGGCTTTCATTTTCTCCTCCTTGTATAAATCCTGGTTGCTGTCTCTTTATGA
GGAGTTGTGGCCCGTTGTCAGGCAACGTGGCGTGGTGTGCACTGTGTTTGCTGACGCAACCCCCACTGGT
TGGGGCATTGCCACCACCTGTCAGCTCCTTTCCGGGACTTTCGCTTTCCCCCTCCCTATTGCCACGGCGG
AACTCATCGCCGCCTGCCTTGCCCGCTGCTGGACAGGGGCTCGGCTGTTGGGCACTGACAATTCCGTGGT
GTTGTCGGGGAAATCATCGTCCTTTCCTTGGCTGCTCGCCTATGTTGCCACCTGGATTCTGCGCGGGACG
TCCTTCTGCTACGTCCCTTCGGCCCTCAATCCAGCGGACCTTCCTTCCCGCGGCCTGCTGCCGGCTCTGC
GGCCTCTTCCGCGTCTTCGCCTTCGCCCTCAGACGAGTCGGATCTCCCTTTGGGCCGCCTCCCCGCATCG
ATACCGTCGACCCGGGCGGCCGCTTCGAGCAGACATGATAAGATACATTGATGAGTTTGGACAAACCACA
ACTAGAATGCAGTGAAAAAAATGCTTTATTTGTGAAATTTGTGATGCTATTGCTTTATTTGTAACCATTA
TAAGCTGCAATAAACTAACCACGTGCGGACCGAGCGGCCGCAGGAACCCCTAGTGATGGAGTTGGCCACT
CCCTCTCTGCGCGCTCGCTCGCTCACTGAGGCCGGGCGACCAAAGGTCGCCCGACGCCCGGGCTTTGCCC
GGGCGGCCTCAGTGAGCGAGCGAGCGCGCAGCTGCCTGCAGGGGCGCCTGATGCGGTATTTTCTCCTTAC
GCATCTGTGCGGTATTTCACACCGCATA
[95 nt withheld, positions 3739-3833]
T
[46 nt withheld, positions 3835-3880]
C
[141 nt withheld, positions 3882-4022]
CCTTTGACGTTGGAGTCCACGTTCTTT
[37 nt withheld, positions 4050-4086]
ACTCTATCTCGGGCTATTCTTTTGATTTATAAGGGATTTTGCCGATTTCGGTCTATTGGTTAAAAAATGA
GCTGATTTAACAAAAATTTAACGCGAATTTTAACAAAATATTAACGTTTACAATTTTATGGTGCACTCTC
AGTACAATCTGCTCTGATGCCGCATAGTTAAGCCAGCCCCGACACCCGCCAACACCCGCTGACGCGCCCT
GACGGGCTTGTCTGCTCCCGGCATCCGCTTACAGACAAGCTGTGACCGTCTCCGGGAGCTGCATGTGTCA
GAGGTTTTCACCGTCATCACCGAAACGCGCGAGACGAAAGGGCCTCGTGATACGCCTATTTTTATAGGTT
AATGTCATGATAATAATGGTTTCTTAGACGTCAGGTGGCACTTTTCGGGGAAATGTGCGCGGAACCCCTA
TTTGTTTATTTTTCTAAATACATTCAAATATGTATCCGCTCATGAGACAATAACCCTGATAAATGCTTCA
ATAATATTGAAAAAGGAAGAGTATGAGTATTCAACATTTCCGTGTCGCCCTTATTCCCTTTTTTGCGGCA
TTTTGCCTTCCTGTTTTTGCTCACCCAGAAACGCTGGTGAAAGTAAAAGATGCTGAAGATCAGTTGGGTG
CACGAGTGGGTTACATCGAACTGGATCTCAACAGCGGTAAGATCCTTGAGAGTTTTCGCCCCGAAGAACG
TTTTCCAATGATGAGCACTTTTAAAGTTCTGCTATGTGGCGCGGTATTATCCCGTATTGACGCCGGGCAA
GAGCAACTCGGTCGCCGCATACACTATTCTCAGAATGACTTGGTTGAGTACTCACCAGTCACAGAAAAGC
ATCTTACGGATGGCATGACAGTAAGAGAATTATGCAGTGCTGCCATAACCATGAGTGATAACACTGCGGC
CAACTTACTTCTGACAACGATCGGAGGACCGAAGGAGCTAACCGCTTTTTTGCACAACATGGGGGATCAT
GTAACTCGCCTTGATCGTTGGGAACCGGAGCTGAATGAAGCCATACCAAACGACGAGCGTGACACCACGA
TGCCTGTAGCAATGGCAACAACGTTGCGCAAACTATTAACTGGCGAACTACTTACTCTAGCTTCCCGGCA
ACAATTAATAGACTGGATGGAGGCGGATAAAGTTGCAGGACCACTTCTGCGCTCGGCCCTTCCGGCTGGC
TGGTTTATTGCTGATAAATCTGGAGCCGGTGAGCGTGGGTCTCGCGGTATCATTGCAGCACTGGGGCCAG
ATGGTAAGCCCTCCCGTATCGTAGTTATCTACACGACGGGGAGTCAGGCAACTATGGATGAACGAAATAG
ACAGATCGCTGAGATAGGTGCCTCACTGATTAAGCATTGGTAACTGTCAGACCAAGTTTACTCATATATA
CTTTAGATTGATTTAAAACTTCATTTTTAATTTAAAAGGATCTAGGTGAAGATCCTTTTTGATAATCTCA
TGACCAAAATCCCTTAACGTGAGTTTTCGTTCCACTGAGCGTCAGACCCCGTAGAAAAGATCAAAGGATC
TTCTTGAGATCCTTTTTTTCTGCGCGTAATCTGCTGCTTGCAAACAAAAAAACCACCGCTACCAGCGGTG
GTTTGTTTGCCGGATCAAGAGCTACCAACTCTTTTTCCGAAGGTAACTGGCTTCAGCAGAGCGCAGATAC
CAAATACTGTTCTTCTAGTGTAGCCGTAGTTAGGCCACCACTTCAAGAACTCTGTAGCACCGCCTACATA
CCTCGCTCTGCTAATCCTGTTACCAGTGGCTGCTGCCAGTGGCGATAAGTCGTGTCTTACCGGGTTGGAC
TCAAGACGATAGTTACCGGATAAGGCGCAGCGGTCGGGCTGAACGGGGGGTTCGTGCACACAGCCCAGCT
TGGAGCGAACGACCTACACCGAACTGAGATACCTACAGCGTGAGCTATGAGAAAGCGCCACGCTTCCCGA
AGGGAGAAAGGCGGACAGGTATCCGGTAAGCGGCAGGGTCGGAACAGGAGAGCGCACGAGGGAGCTTCCA
GGGGGAAACGCCTGGTATCTTTATAGTCCTGTCGGGTTTCGCCACCTCTGACTTGAGCGTCGATTTTTGT
GATGCTCGTCAGGGGGGCGGAGCCTATGGAAAAACGCCAGCAACGCGGCCTTTTTACGGTTCCTGGCCTT
TTGCTGGCCTTTTGCTCACATGT
Features (pLannotate 1.2.2; 25 found; start..end, strand, type, name):
     12..39      +  repeat_region  AAV2 ITR (fragment): inverted terminal repeat of adeno-associated virus serotype 2 inverted
     68..95      +  repeat_region  AAV2 ITR (fragment): inverted terminal repeat of adeno-associated virus serotype 2 inverted
    175..622     +  promoter       hSyn promoter: human synapsin I promoter; confers neuron-specific expression (Kügler et al., 2003)
    636..653     +  misc_feature   MCS (fragment): pUC18/19 multiple cloning site
    660..693     +  protein_bind   lox2272: Cre-mediated recombination occurs in the 8-bp core sequence (GGATACTT). lox2272 sites are compatible with each other, but incompatible with loxP or loxN sites (Lee and Saito, 1988). Cre recombinase
    694..743     -  intron         β-globin intron (fragment): internally truncated intron from human β-globin
    744..777     +  protein_bind   loxP: Cre-mediated recombination occurs in the 8-bp core sequence (GCATACAT). Cre recombinase
    816..1013    -  CDS            Kcnb1 (fragment): KCNB1_RAT - Experimental evidence at protein level: Swiss-Prot protein existence level 1. Voltage-gated potassium channel that mediates transmembrane potassium transport in excitable membranes, primarily in the brain, but also in the pancreas and cardiovascular system. Contributes to the regulation of the action potential (AP) repolarization, duration and frequency of repetitive AP firing in neurons, muscle cells and endocrine cells and plays a role in homeostatic attenuation of electrical excitability throughout the brain (PubMed:10024359, PubMed:10618149, PubMed:12451110, PubMed:17379638, Pu
   1029..1744    -  CDS            EGFP (fragment): the original enhanced GFP (Yang et al., 1996) mammalian codon-optimized
   1743..1802    -  CDS            KCNJ2 (fragment): KCNJ2_HUMAN - Also known as IRK1. Experimental evidence at protein level: Swiss-Prot protein existence level 1. Probably participates in establishing action potential waveform and excitability of neuronal and muscle tissues. Inward rectifier potassium channels are characterized by a greater tendency to allow potassium to flow into the cell rather than out of it. Their voltage dependence is regulated by the concentration of extracellular potassium; as external potassium is raised, the voltage range of the channel opening shifts to more positive voltages. The inward rectification is mainly due t
   1836..2600    -  CDS            aop3: BACR3_HALSD - Experimental evidence at protein level: Swiss-Prot protein existence level 1. Light-driven proton pump. From Halorubrum sodomense.
   2626..2659    -  protein_bind   lox2272: Cre-mediated recombination occurs in the 8-bp core sequence (GGATACTT). lox2272 sites are compatible with each other, but incompatible with loxP or loxN sites (Lee and Saito, 1988). Cre recombinase
   2660..2709    -  intron         β-globin intron (fragment): internally truncated intron from human β-globin
   2710..2743    -  protein_bind   loxP: Cre-mediated recombination occurs in the 8-bp core sequence (GCATACAT). Cre recombinase
   2744..2768    +  misc_feature   MCS (fragment): pBluescript multiple cloning site
   2768..3356    +  misc_feature   WPRE: woodchuck hepatitis virus posttranscriptional regulatory element
   3390..3515    -  polyA_signal   SV40 poly(A) signal (fragment): SV40 polyadenylation signal
   3542..3682    +  repeat_region  AAV2 ITR: inverted terminal repeat of adeno-associated virus serotype 2 inverted
   3687..3738    -  misc_feature   bom (fragment): basis of mobility region from pBR322
   3757..4212    +  rep_origin     f1 ori (sequence partly withheld): f1 bacteriophage origin of replication; arrow indicates direction of (+) strand synthesis
   4213..4262    -  misc_feature   bom (fragment): basis of mobility region from pBR322
   4364..4399    -  CDS            rop (fragment): Rop protein, which maintains plasmids at low copy number; rop
   4494..4598    +  promoter       AmpR promoter: bla
   4599..5459    +  CDS            AmpR: β-lactamase; bla; confers resistance to ampicillin, carbenicillin, and related antibiotics
   5630..6218    +  rep_origin     ori: high-copy-number ColE1/pMB1/pBR322/pUC origin of replication
