[The description below was written by a language model from this plasmid's Addgene catalogue record and pLannotate feature annotations shown in this document.]
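Description:
HT109_pAAV_hSyn-DiO-SomQuasAr6a_EGFP is an adeno-associated virus transfer plasmid (about 6.3 kb) for Cre-dependent, neuron-restricted expression of a soma-targeted far-red genetically encoded voltage indicator. It is maintained in bacteria through a high-copy ColE1/pUC-type origin with ampicillin selection (AmpR under its own bla promoter), and the backbone also carries an f1 phage origin. The expression cassette lies between AAV2 inverted terminal repeats, which allow it to be packaged into recombinant AAV particles. The feature table annotates the downstream ITR in full but detects only short fragments of the upstream one. This may reflect the difficulty of sequencing and annotating these repeats rather than a real truncation.

Within the ITRs, the human synapsin I promoter is followed by a DIO (double-floxed inverted) cassette. Paired lox2272 and loxP sites in opposing orientations flank the coding sequence, which sits on the reverse strand relative to the promoter and so is not expressed. Cre recombinase inverts the cassette and then excises one site of each pair, locking the open reading frame in the sense orientation so that expression occurs only in Cre-positive neurons. The synthetic insert encodes QuasAr6a, annotated as an archaerhodopsin-3 derivative from Halorubrum sodomense. It is followed by a short KCNJ2 (Kir2.1) fragment of the kind commonly used as a membrane trafficking signal, a C-terminal EGFP tag, and a Kcnb1 (Kv2.1) fragment that provides the somatic localisation motif. A WPRE and an SV40 polyadenylation signal downstream enhance transcript stability and processing. The construct is suited to AAV-mediated voltage imaging in genetically defined neuronal populations, with EGFP marking the expressing cells.
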