Addgene plasmid #190878: HT109_pAAV_hSyn-DiO-SomQuasAr6a_EGFP
Purpose: Cre-on expression of soma-targeted QuasAr6a under an neuronal promoter
Depositing lab: Adam Cohen. Depositing organization: Harvard University. Publication: Video-based pooled screening yields improved far-red genetically encoded voltage indicators. Tian H, Davis HC, Wong-Campos JD, Park P, Fan LZ, Gmeiner B, Begum S, Werley CA, Borja GB, Upadhyay H, Shah H, Jacques J, Qi Y, Parot V, Deisseroth K, Cohen AE. Nat Methods. 2023 Jul;20(7):1082-1094. doi: 10.1038/s41592-022-01743-5. Epub 2023 Jan 9. PubMed 36624211.
Backbone
  Vector backbone: pAAV
  Total vector size (bp): 6289
  Vector type: AAV
Growth in bacteria
  Bacterial resistance: Ampicillin, 100 μg/mL
  Growth temperature: 30°C
  Growth strain: NEB Stable
  Copy number: High Copy
Gene/Insert
  Gene/Insert name: somQuasAr6a_EGFP
  Species: Synthetic
  Insert size (bp): 1824
  Promoter: hSyn
  Tag / fusion protein: EGFP (C terminal on insert)
  Cloning method: Gibson Cloning
  Sequencing primers: 5′ hSyn_F; 3′ WPRE_R
Terms and licenses: Academic/Nonprofit Terms; Industry Terms: Not Available to Industry
Depositor comments: Please visit https://doi.org/10.1101/2021.11.22.469481 for bioRxiv preprint.
How to cite: HT109_pAAV_hSyn-DiO-SomQuasAr6a_EGFP was a gift from Adam Cohen (Addgene plasmid # 190878 ; http://n2t.net/addgene:190878 ; RRID:Addgene_190878)
